>Addgene plasmid #67279 | pdx1-mTQ2-P2A-FlpO-PA | addgene partial sequence | sequence record 118505 | Bglob-intron-R 5'-TTTGCCCCCTCCATATAACA-3'
AACTCACCCTGAAGTTCTCAGGATCCGGCACTTGGGGCCAGCAGCCCCGGGTCGGAGCTACAAGCCAGGC
CTTAGGCGCTGGGTGGCTCGCGGACTCTCTACGCCACCCCAGATCGCTTTGACAGTTCTCCACTGCTCTC
CTGGGGAACCAGAGGCTGGCTGGGGACAAGCCGGCCGCCGTGCCATAGGCTCTGGGGCACCCCACGTGGT
TTACCCTGGAGCCATCATTGGCCTGGAGGACTGCCTTAAGAAGGAGGCTTAGGTGCCCGCGAACACCTGC
ACTTGTTTCAATTTTCTCTCTCAGTCGCCTGATCCCTGCTTGCTGCTGTGGAGCTCTCCAAAACGGGGCG
CACAAAAATACCAGAACCTTTACTCTTTACAAAACCGCTCCCAATGAGCTTAAAAAAAAAGTCTACATCT
CCTCTTCCCCCTCGCTATGTTTTTTGTTTGTTTTTGGTTTTGTTTTAAGACAGGGGGTGGAGGTCTAATT
TTGTAGCCTGGCTGGCCTGCAACTCAAGATGTAGTCCAGGCTGGCTTCAAACTCCTTTTCCTCCCCAGTT
CTGGGGTTGCAGGTGTAAGGCACAGCGTCTAACTTTTAATTTTCTTGTATTTTTGTATAATGTATGTAAA
TATCAGCTCAATAATATGACTTGCAAAACGTTAGGGTGCAACTGTTGAAAAATACAGTTTTTGAGAAATG
CTTGCAGAACTCAGCGCTGTAAGCCTGAAGCTGTCGTTTTT
