>Addgene plasmid #67279 | pdx1-mTQ2-P2A-FlpO-PA | addgene partial sequence | sequence record 118624 | FLPo-rev 5'-TGTTCACGATGTCGAAGCTC-3'
AGGTGGCCCTCTTGATGGCGGTGCCGTTGTGGGTGATCATCCAGCACAGGTAGGTCAGCTCGGCGGCACA
GCTGGCGATCTTCTCGCCGCTGGGCCTCTCGAATCTCTCCACGAACTGCCGCACCAGCACCTTGGGGGGG
GTCTTGCACAGGATGTCGAACTGGCTCATCACCTTCCTCTTCTTCTTAGGAGCCATGCTAGCAGGTCCAG
GGTTCTCCTCCACGTCTCCAGCCTGCTTCAGCAGGCTGAAGTTAGTAGCTCCGCTTCCGTATACCTTGTA
CAGCTCGTCCATGCCGAGAGTGATCCCGGCGGCGGTCACGAACTCCAGCAGGACCATGTGATCGCGCTTC
TCGTTGGGGTCTTTGCTCAGCTTGGACTGGGTGCTCAGGTAGTGGTTGTCGGGCAGCAGCACGGGGCCGT
CGCCGATGGGGGTGTTCTGCTGGTAGTGGTCGGCGAGCTGCACGCCGCCGTCCTCGATGTTGTGGCGGAT
CTTGAAGTTGGCCTTGATGCCGTTCTTCTGCTTGTCGGCGGTGATATAGACGTTGTCGCTAAAGTAGTTG
TACTCCAGCTTGTGCCCCAGGATGTTGCCGTCCTCCTTGAAGTCGATGCCCTTCAGCTCGATGCGGTTCA
CCAGGGTGTCGCCCTCGAACTTCACCTCGGCGCGGGTCTTGTAGTTGCCGTCGTCCTTGAAGAAGATGGT
GCGCTCCTGGACGTAGCCTTCGGGCATGGCGGACTTGAAGAAGTCGTGCTGCTTCATGTGGTCGGGGTAG
CGGGCGAAGCACTGCACGCCCCAGGACAGGGTGGTCACGAGGGTGGGCCA
