[The description below was written by a language model from this plasmid's Addgene catalogue record.]
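Description:
pdx1-mTQ2-P2A-FlpO-PA is a mammalian expression plasmid of about 13 kb, built on an ampicillin-resistant, high-copy bacterial backbone of roughly 3 kb. The record identifies the backbone only as "amp", so the origin of replication and any other backbone elements are not stated, and no mammalian selection marker is listed. The expression cassette sits within a Sleeping Beauty (SB) transposon context. When SB transposase is supplied, presumably from a separate source since none is listed here, the cassette between the transposon's inverted repeats can be excised from the plasmid and integrated stably into the host genome.

The payload is a single bicistronic open reading frame driven by the pdx1 promoter, which directs pancreas-specific expression. The species of origin and the exact length of the promoter fragment are not recorded, although the gap between the total size and the listed parts suggests that regulatory and transposon sequences make up a large share of the construct. The first coding unit is mTurquoise2 (mTQ2, about 800 bp), a bright cyan-blue fluorescent protein. It is followed by a P2A ribosomal skipping sequence and then FlpO (about 1.3 kb), the codon-optimised Flp recombinase that acts on FRT sites. P2A makes the two proteins emerge as separate polypeptides from one transcript, so mTQ2 fluorescence marks the cells that also express the recombinase. The "PA" in the name most likely denotes a terminating polyadenylation signal, though the record does not specify which one.

The construct is intended to deliver Flp activity to pdx1-expressing pancreatic cells, allowing tissue-restricted recombination of FRT-flanked alleles or reporters with fluorescent tracking of the recombinase-expressing population.
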