Addgene plasmid #67279: pdx1-mTQ2-P2A-FlpO-PA
Purpose: Pancreas specific expression of the FlpO recombinase controlled by the pdx1 promoter . FlpO is linked to mTQ2 -a blue fluorescent protein. The gene cassette is in a SB transposon context
Depositing lab: Jannik Elverløv-Jakobsen. Depositing organization: Aarhus University.
Backbone
  Vector backbone: amp
  Backbone size w/o insert (bp): 3000
  Total vector size (bp): 13000
  Vector type: Mammalian Expression
Growth in bacteria
  Bacterial resistance: Ampicillin, 100 μg/mL
  Growth temperature: 37°C
  Growth strain: DH5alpha
  Copy number: High Copy
Gene/Insert 1
  Gene/Insert name: mTQ2=mturquoise2 blue fluorescent gene
  Species: blue fluorescent gene
  Insert size (bp): 800
  Promoter: pdx
  Tag / fusion protein: linked to FlpO through an P2A ribosomal skipping site (N terminal on backbone)
  Cloning method: Restriction Enzyme; 5′ cloning site PacI (unknown if destroyed); 3′ cloning site BsrGI (unknown if destroyed)
  Sequencing primers: 5′ CACCATGGACCCTCATGATA; 3′ aactccagcaggaccatgt
Gene/Insert 2
  Gene/Insert name: FlpO recombinase
  Insert size (bp): 1300
  Promoter: pdx
  Tag / fusion protein: mTQ2 blue fluorescent (N terminal on backbone)
  Cloning method: Restriction Enzyme; 5′ cloning site BsrGI (unknown if destroyed); 3′ cloning site MluI (unknown if destroyed)
  Sequencing primers: 5′ gatcacatggtcctgctg; 3′ atcagcaaggagatgatcgc
Terms and licenses: Academic/Nonprofit Terms; Industry Terms: Not Available to Industry
How to cite: pdx1-mTQ2-P2A-FlpO-PA was a gift from Jannik Elverløv-Jakobsen (Addgene plasmid # 67279 ; http://n2t.net/addgene:67279 ; RRID:Addgene_67279)
